Addgene plasmid #35057: IFI16-(192-393)-HinA-E272A
Depositing lab: Cheryl Arrowsmith. Depositing organization: University Health Network. Publication: Interferon-inducible protein 16: insight into the interaction with tumor suppressor p53. Liao JC, Lam R, Brazda V, Duan S, Ravichandran M, Ma J, Xiao T, Tempel W, Zuo X, Wang YX, Chirgadze NY, Arrowsmith CH. Structure. 2011 Mar 9;19(3):418-29. 10.1016/j.str.2010.12.015 PubMed 21397192.
Backbone
  Vector backbone: pET15b
  Backbone manufacturer: Novagen
  Backbone size w/o insert (bp): 5700
Growth in bacteria
  Bacterial resistance: Ampicillin, 100 μg/mL
  Growth temperature: 37°C
  Growth strain: DH5alpha
  Growth instructions: induce culture at OD600=0.8 with 1mM IPTG, 15oC overnight
  Copy number: High Copy
Gene/Insert
  Gene/Insert name: IFI16-(192-393)-HinA
  Species: H. sapiens (human)
  Insert size (bp): 603
  Mutation: Contains HinA domain: aa 192-393; E272A mutation
  Entrez Gene: IFI16 (a.k.a. IFNGIP1, PYHIN2)
  Promoter: T7
  Tag / fusion protein: His (N terminal on backbone)
  Cloning method: Restriction Enzyme; 5′ cloning site NdeI (not destroyed); 3′ cloning site BamHI (not destroyed)
  Sequencing primers: 5′ T7; 3′ T7-term
Terms and licenses: Academic/Nonprofit Terms; Industry Terms: Not Available to Industry
Depositor comments: Growth conditions for protein production: BL21DE3-Codon-plus-RIL
How to cite: IFI16-(192-393)-HinA-E272A was a gift from Cheryl Arrowsmith (Addgene plasmid # 35057 ; http://n2t.net/addgene:35057 ; RRID:Addgene_35057)
