[The description below was written by a language model from this plasmid's Addgene catalogue record.]
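Description:
IFI16-(192-393)-HinA-E272A is a bacterial protein expression plasmid built on the pET15b backbone (about 5.7 kb without insert). It is selected with ampicillin, is recorded as high copy, and is propagated in a standard cloning strain. The record names a BL21(DE3)-type strain with rare-codon supplementation as the host for protein production. No feature table is provided, so the details here come only from the catalogue fields and general knowledge of the pET system.

The payload is a 603 bp fragment of human IFI16, the interferon-inducible protein 16, also known as IFNGIP1 or PYHIN2. It encodes residues 192-393, which make up the HinA domain, and carries a glutamate-to-alanine substitution at position 272 (E272A). The fragment was cloned between the NdeI and BamHI sites, both of which are retained. This places it in frame behind the N-terminal His tag supplied by the backbone. Transcription is driven by the T7 promoter, so expression depends on a host that supplies T7 RNA polymerase, such as a DE3 lysogen, and is switched on with IPTG. The His tag allows the recombinant domain to be purified by immobilised metal affinity chromatography.

The associated publication is a structural study of IFI16 and its interaction with the tumour suppressor p53. This suggests the plasmid is used to produce the isolated mutant HinA domain for structural, biophysical or binding experiments, probably alongside the wild-type domain. The record does not state why the E272A substitution was introduced.
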