>Addgene plasmid #35057 | IFI16-(192-393)-HinA-E272A | addgene partial sequence | sequence record 45471 | T7 5'-TAATACGACTCACTATAGGG-3'
CCTCTGAATATTTTGTTTACTTTAAGAAGGAGATATACCATGGGCAGCAGCCATCATCATCATCATCACA
GCAGCGGCCTGGTGCCGCGCGGCAGCCATATGCAGGTAACTCCCAGAAGAAATGTTCTCCAAAAACGCCC
AGTGATAGTGAAGGTACTGAGTACAACAAAGCCATTTGAATATGAGACCCCAGAAATGGAGAAAAAAATA
ATGTTTCATGCTACAGTGGCTACACAGACACAGTTCTTCCATGTGAAGGTTTTAAACACCAGCTTGAAGG
AGAAATTCAATGGAAAGAAAATCATCATCATATCAGATTATTTGGAATATGATAGTCTCCTAGCGGTCAA
TGAAGAATCTACTGTATCTGAAGCTGGTCCTAACCAAACGTTTGAGGTTCCAAATAAAATCATCAACAGA
GCAAAGGAAACTCTGAAGATTGATATTCTTCACAAACAAGCTTCAGGAAATATTGTATATGGGGTATTTA
TGCTACATAAGAAAACAGTAAATCAGAAGACCACAATCTACGAAATTCAGGATGATAGAGGAAAAATGGA
TGTAGTGGGGACAGGACAATGTCACAATATCCCCTGTGAAGAAGGAGATAAGCTCCAACTTTTCTGCTTT
CGACTTAGAAAAAAGAACCAGATGTCAAAACTGATTTCAGAAATGCATAGTTTTATCCAGATAAAGAAAA
AAACAAACTAGGGATCCGGCTGCTAACAAAGCCCGAAAGGAAGCTGAGTTGGCTGCTGCCACCGCTGAGC
AATAACTAGCATAACCCCTTGGGGCCTCTAAACGGGTCTTGAGGGGTTTTTTGCTGAAAGGAGGAACTAT
ATCCGGATATCCCGCAAGAGGCCCGGCAGTACCGGCATAACCAAGCCTATGCCTACAGCATCCAGGGTGG
ACGGTGCCGAGGATGACGATG
